Addgene plasmid #101734: CMV-2xFLAG-Atoh1
Purpose: Expresses mouse Atoh1 with FLAG tag
Depositing lab: Albert Edge. Depositing organization: Massachusetts Eye and Ear Infirmary. Publication: An independent construct for conditional expression of atonal homolog-1. Parker MA, Cheng YF, Kinouchi H, Bieber R, Edge AS. Hum Gene Ther Methods. 2014 Feb;25(1):1-13. doi: 10.1089/hgtb.2013.014. Epub 2013 Oct 29. PubMed 24066662.
Backbone
  Vector backbone: pcDNA3.1
  Vector type: Mammalian Expression
Growth in bacteria
  Bacterial resistance: Ampicillin, 100 μg/mL
  Growth temperature: 37°C
  Growth strain: DH5alpha
  Copy number: Unknown
Gene/Insert
  Gene/Insert name: Atoh1
  Species: M. musculus (mouse)
  Entrez Gene: Atoh1 (a.k.a. Hath1, MATH-1, Math1, bHLHa14)
  Tag / fusion protein: 2x FLAG (N terminal on insert)
Terms and licenses: Academic/Nonprofit Terms; Industry Terms: Not Available to Industry
How to cite: CMV-2xFLAG-Atoh1 was a gift from Albert Edge (Addgene plasmid # 101734 ; http://n2t.net/addgene:101734 ; RRID:Addgene_101734)
