[The description below was written by a language model from this plasmid's Addgene catalogue record and pLannotate feature annotations shown in this document.]
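Description:
CMV-2xFLAG-Atoh1 is a mammalian expression plasmid built on the pcDNA3.1 backbone that drives constitutive expression of mouse Atoh1 (also known as Math1), a basic helix-loop-helix transcription factor that activates E box-dependent transcription and directs differentiation of subsets of neural cells. In the 6,505 nt sequenced record, the human cytomegalovirus immediate early enhancer and promoter sit upstream of the Atoh1 coding sequence, which is followed by the bovine growth hormone polyadenylation signal. The catalogue entry describes a 2x FLAG tag on the N terminus of the insert. The annotation software picked up only a short match to a 3xFLAG reference immediately upstream of Atoh1, which is consistent with a FLAG epitope fused at that end, though it does not by itself confirm the number of repeats. A T7 promoter lies between the CMV promoter and the insert and can serve for in vitro transcription or as a sequencing primer site. The small "HIV-1 LTR" and "bom" fragments are short sequence matches rather than functional viral or mobilisation elements.

The plasmid is propagated in E. coli through a high-copy ColE1/pUC-type origin and selected with ampicillin via the bla gene. An f1 origin is also present. For mammalian cells, an SV40 early promoter drives the neomycin phosphotransferase gene, terminated by an SV40 poly(A) signal, which would permit G418 selection of stable transfectants. A ble fragment and remnants of lac regulatory sequence also appear in the backbone. The construct is suited to transient or stable overexpression of epitope-tagged Atoh1, allowing detection or immunoprecipitation with anti-FLAG antibodies. The associated publication concerns conditional expression of Atoh1.
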