Features (pLannotate 1.2.2; 21 found; start..end, strand, type, name):
    225..653     -  rep_origin     f1 ori (sequence partly withheld): f1 bacteriophage origin of replication; arrow indicates direction of (+) strand synthesis
    674..695     -  promoter       SV40 promoter (fragment): SV40 enhancer and early promoter
    699..923     -  polyA_signal   bGH poly(A) signal: bovine growth hormone polyadenylation signal
    964..2013    -  CDS            Atoh1: ATOH1_MOUSE - Also known as Ath1. Experimental evidence at protein level: Swiss-Prot protein existence level 1. Transcriptional regulator. Activates E box-dependent transcription in collaboration with TCF3/E47, but the activity is completely antagonized by the negative regulator of neurogenesis HES1. Plays a role in the differentiation of subsets of neural cells by activating E box-dependent transcription. From Mus musculus (Mouse).
   2017..2037    -  CDS            3xFLAG (fragment): three tandem FLAG® epitope tags, followed by an enterokinase cleavage site
   2144..2162    -  promoter       T7 promoter: promoter for bacteriophage T7 RNA polymerase
   2178..2211    -  LTR            5' LTR (truncated) (fragment): truncated 5' long terminal repeat (LTR) from HIV-1
   2207..2410    -  promoter       CMV promoter: human cytomegalovirus (CMV) immediate early promoter
   2411..2790    -  enhancer       CMV enhancer: human cytomegalovirus immediate early enhancer
   2945..2997    +  misc_feature   bom (fragment): basis of mobility region from pBR322
   3056..3160    +  promoter       AmpR promoter: bla
   3161..4021    +  CDS            AmpR: β-lactamase; bla; confers resistance to ampicillin, carbenicillin, and related antibiotics
   4192..4780    +  rep_origin     ori: high-copy-number ColE1/pMB1/pBR322/pUC origin of replication
   4963..5055    +  CDS            lacI (fragment): lac repressor; lacI; The lac repressor binds to the lac operator to inhibit transcription in E. coli. This inhibition can be relieved by adding lactose or isopropyl-β-D-thiogalactopyranoside (IPTG).
   5068..5089    +  protein_bind   CAP binding site: CAP binding activates transcription in the presence of cAMP. E. coli catabolite activator protein
   5104..5134    +  promoter       lac promoter: promoter for the E. coli lac operon
   5142..5158    +  protein_bind   lac operator: The lac repressor binds to the lac operator to inhibit transcription in E. coli. This inhibition can be relieved by adding lactose or isopropyl-β-D-thiogalactopyranoside (IPTG). lac repressor encoded by lacI
   5231..5352    -  polyA_signal   SV40 poly(A) signal: SV40 polyadenylation signal
   5347..5505    -  CDS            ble (fragment): BLE_KLEPN - Experimental evidence at protein level: Swiss-Prot protein existence level 1. Binding protein with a strong affinity to the bleomycin family of antibiotics. Binds to CL990; an antimitotic-antibiotic compound. From Klebsiella pneumoniae.
   5529..6320    -  CDS            neo: KKA2_KLEPN - Also known as kan, nptII. Experimental evidence at protein level: Swiss-Prot protein existence level 1. Resistance to kanamycin, neomycin, paromomycin, ribostamycin, butirosin and gentamicin B. From Klebsiella pneumoniae.
   6387..211     -  promoter       SV40 promoter (across the origin): SV40 enhancer and early promoter
>Addgene plasmid #101734 | CMV-2xFLAG-Atoh1 | addgene full sequence | sequence record 194359 | Addgene NGS Result
GGGCGGAACTGGGCGGAGTTAGGGGCGGGATGGGCGGAGTTAGGGGCGGGACTATGGTTGCTGACTAATT
GAGATGCATGCTTTGCATACTTCTGCCTGCTGGGGAGCCTGGGGACTTTCCACACCTGGTTGCTGACTAA
TTGAGATGCATGCTTTGCATACTTCTGCCTGCTGGGGAGCCTGGGGACTTTCCACACCCTAACTGACACA
CATTCCACAGAATTAATTCGCGTTAAATTTTTGTTAAATCAGCTCATTTTTTAACCAATAGGCCGAAATC
GGCAAAATCCCTTATAAATCAAAAGAATAGACCGAGATAGGGT
[37 nt withheld, positions 324-360]
AAAGAACGTGGACTCCAACGTCAAAGG
[49 nt withheld, positions 388-436]
T
[91 nt withheld, positions 438-528]
G
[124 nt withheld, positions 530-653]
GGGGATACCCCCTAGAGCCCCAGCTGGTTCTTTCCGCCTCAGAAGCCATAGAGCCCACCGCATCCCCAGC
ATGCCTGCTATTGTCTTCCCAATCCTCCCCCTTGCTGTCCTGCCCCACCCCACCCCCCAGAATAGAATGA
CACCTACTCAGACAATGCGATGCAATTTCCTCATTTTATTAGGAAAGGACAGTGGGAGTGGCACCTTCCA
GGGTCAAGGAAGGCACGGGGGAGGGGCAAACAACAGATGGCTGGCAACTAGAAGGCACAGTCGAGGCTGA
TCAGCGGGTTTAAACGGGCCCTCTAGACTAACTGGCCTCATCAGAGTCACTGTAATGAGAGTGGGGGGAA
AACTCTCCGTCACTTCTGTGGGATCTGGGAGATGTTTTGCTGTTGTCCTCCTGTACAGGCTGCAGGATGC
CCCCGGGCAGCGAAGGCGACAGGTCCTTCTGTGCCATCATCGCTGTTAGGGCCCTGTCCTCGAAGGCTGG
GAAGTGCAAAGCGTCCAGCTGCACCGAGTAACCCCCAGAGGAAGCTGGGCCTGAGAAGCGAGTCCGGCAA
GGCCCGGGCGGGGTAGGTCTCGGGCCCCCTCCCGGGGCTGGCTGAGCCCCAGCTACCGCAGAGGCGCCCG
CACCTCCTTCATAGGAGGAGGCGGTGCGAAGGTGATGGTGGTCATTTTTGCAGGAAGCTGTGGGCGGCGG
CGGTTGCTCTCCGACATTGGGAGTCTGCAGCAACTCCGACAGAGCGTTGATGTAGATCTGGGCCATCTGT
AGGGTCTCATATTTGGACAGCTTCTTGTCGTTGTTGAAGGACGGGATAACGTTGCGCAGCTGGTCGAAGG
CGTGGTTCAGCCCGTGCATCCTGCGCCGTTCCCTTGCGTTTGCTGCCAGCCTCCTTTGCTTCTGTACCCC
ATTCACCTGTTTGCTGGAAGGGGCTCGCTGGCGGCTGCAGCCAAGCTCGTCCACTACAACCCCACCCTTC
AGCTTGCACAGCTGTTCCCGTACTTTGACGGGCCCGGGGCTCTTGCTGAGGCCGCCACAGCCGCTTCTCC
TTACCAGCTCACCCTGGCTGTCAGCCTCGTCCCGGGGCGCCGCGGCCTCGGAGGCACCCAGCTCGGGAGA
ATGCAGCAGATACTGGGCGGCGCGTGCCGTGCAGAGGCCCTGCAAAGTGGGAGTCAGCCAGGCGCGTGGG
TCGGTGCTATCCAGGAGGGACAGTTCTGCCGGGTAGACGGGAAGGTCTCTCGCCTGCAGGGTAGCAGGTG
GCTGTGGCGTCAGCGGCGGGACGTGGTGCGGCTGGGGATGGCGATGGTGGTCCCCCAACTCTTTTACCTC
AGCCCACTCTTCTGCATGCAGCAGGCGGGACCCCTTGTCATCGTCATCTTTGTAATCTTTATCATCATCG
TCTTTGTAGTCCATGAATTCCACCACACTGGACTAGTGGATCCGAGCTCGGTACCAAGCTTAAGTTTAAA
CGCTAGCCAGCTTGGGTCTCCCTATAGTGAGTCGTATTAATTTCGATAAGCCAGTAAGCAGTGGGTTCTC
TAGTTAGCCAGAGAGCTCTGCTTATATAGACCTCCCACCGTACACGCCTACCGCCCATTTGCGTCAATGG
GGCGGAGTTGTTACGACATTTTGGAAAGTCCCGTTGATTTTGGTGCCAAAACAAACTCCCATTGACGTCA
ATGGGGTGGAGACTTGGAAATCCCCGTGAGTCAAACCGCTATCCACGCCCATTGATGTACTGCCAAAACC
GCATCACCATGGTAATAGCGATGACTAATACGTAGATGTACTGCCAAGTAGGAAAGTCCCATAAGGTCAT
GTACTGGGCATAATGCCAGGCGGGCCATTTACCGTCATTGACGTCAATAGGGGGCGTACTTGGCATATGA
TACACTTGATGTACTGCCAAGTGGGCAGTTTACCGTAAATACTCCACCCATTGACGTCAATGGAAAGTCC
CTATTGGCGTTACTATGGGAACATACGTCATTATTGACGTCAATGGGCGGGGGTCGTTGGGCGGTCAGCC
AGGCGGGCCATTTACCGTAAGTTATGTAACGCGGAACTCCATATATGGGCTATGAACTAATGACCCCGTA
ATTGATTACTATTAATAACTAGTCAATAATCAATGTCAACGCGTATATCTGGCCCGTACATCGCGAAGCA
GCGCAAAACGCCTAACCCTAAGCAGATTCTTCATGCAATTGTCGGTCAAGCCTTGCCTTGTTGTAGCTTA
AATTTTGCTCGCGCACTACTCAGCGACCTCCAACACACAAGCAGGGAGCAGATACTGGCTTAACTATGCG
GCATCAGAGCAGATTGTACTGAGAGTGCACCATAGGGGATCGGGAGATCTCCCGATCCGTCGACGTCAGG
TGGCACTTTTCGGGGAAATGTGCGCGGAACCCCTATTTGTTTATTTTTCTAAATACATTCAAATATGTAT
CCGCTCATGAGACAATAACCCTGATAAATGCTTCAATAATATTGAAAAAGGAAGAGTATGAGTATTCAAC
ATTTCCGTGTCGCCCTTATTCCCTTTTTTGCGGCATTTTGCCTTCCTGTTTTTGCTCACCCAGAAACGCT
GGTGAAAGTAAAAGATGCTGAAGATCAGTTGGGTGCACGAGTGGGTTACATCGAACTGGATCTCAACAGC
GGTAAGATCCTTGAGAGTTTTCGCCCCGAAGAACGTTTTCCAATGATGAGCACTTTTAAAGTTCTGCTAT
GTGGCGCGGTATTATCCCGTATTGACGCCGGGCAAGAGCAACTCGGTCGCCGCATACACTATTCTCAGAA
TGACTTGGTTGAGTACTCACCAGTCACAGAAAAGCATCTTACGGATGGCATGACAGTAAGAGAATTATGC
AGTGCTGCCATAACCATGAGTGATAACACTGCGGCCAACTTACTTCTGACAACGATCGGAGGACCGAAGG
AGCTAACCGCTTTTTTGCACAACATGGGGGATCATGTAACTCGCCTTGATCGTTGGGAACCGGAGCTGAA
TGAAGCCATACCAAACGACGAGCGTGACACCACGATGCCTGTAGCAATGGCAACAACGTTGCGCAAACTA
TTAACTGGCGAACTACTTACTCTAGCTTCCCGGCAACAATTAATAGACTGGATGGAGGCGGATAAAGTTG
CAGGACCACTTCTGCGCTCGGCCCTTCCGGCTGGCTGGTTTATTGCTGATAAATCTGGAGCCGGTGAGCG
TGGGTCTCGCGGTATCATTGCAGCACTGGGGCCAGATGGTAAGCCCTCCCGTATCGTAGTTATCTACACG
ACGGGGAGTCAGGCAACTATGGATGAACGAAATAGACAGATCGCTGAGATAGGTGCCTCACTGATTAAGC
ATTGGTAACTGTCAGACCAAGTTTACTCATATATACTTTAGATTGATTTAAAACTTCATTTTTAATTTAA
AAGGATCTAGGTGAAGATCCTTTTTGATAATCTCATGACCAAAATCCCTTAACGTGAGTTTTCGTTCCAC
TGAGCGTCAGACCCCGTAGAAAAGATCAAAGGATCTTCTTGAGATCCTTTTTTTCTGCGCGTAATCTGCT
GCTTGCAAACAAAAAAACCACCGCTACCAGCGGTGGTTTGTTTGCCGGATCAAGAGCTACCAACTCTTTT
TCCGAAGGTAACTGGCTTCAGCAGAGCGCAGATACCAAATACTGTTCTTCTAGTGTAGCCGTAGTTAGGC
CACCACTTCAAGAACTCTGTAGCACCGCCTACATACCTCGCTCTGCTAATCCTGTTACCAGTGGCTGCTG
CCAGTGGCGATAAGTCGTGTCTTACCGGGTTGGACTCAAGACGATAGTTACCGGATAAGGCGCAGCGGTC
GGGCTGAACGGGGGGTTCGTGCACACAGCCCAGCTTGGAGCGAACGACCTACACCGAACTGAGATACCTA
CAGCGTGAGCTATGAGAAAGCGCCACGCTTCCCGAAGGGAGAAAGGCGGACAGGTATCCGGTAAGCGGCA
GGGTCGGAACAGGAGAGCGCACGAGGGAGCTTCCAGGGGGAAACGCCTGGTATCTTTATAGTCCTGTCGG
GTTTCGCCACCTCTGACTTGAGCGTCGATTTTTGTGATGCTCGTCAGGGGGGCGGAGCCTATGGAAAAAC
GCCAGCAACGCGGCCTTTTTACGGTTCCTGGCCTTTTGCTGGCCTTTTGCTCACATGTTCTTTCCTGCGT
TATCCCCTGATTCTGTGGATAACCGTATTACCGCCTTTGAGTGAGCTGATACCGCTCGCCGCAGCCGAAC
GACCGAGCGCAGCGAGTCAGTGAGCGAGGAAGCGGAAGAGCGCCCAATACGCAAACCGCCTCTCCCCGCG
CGTTGGCCGATTCATTAATGCAGCTGGCACGACAGGTTTCCCGACTGGAAAGCGGGCAGTGAGCGCAACG
CAATTAATGTGAGTTAGCTCACTCATTAGGCACCCCAGGCTTTACACTTTATGCTTCCGGCTCGTATGTT
GTGTGGAATTGTGAGCGGATAACAATTTCACACAGGAAACAGCTATGACCATGATTACGCCAAGCTCTAG
CTAGAGGTCGACGGTATACAGACATGATAAGATACATTGATGAGTTTGGACAAACCACAACTAGAATGCA
GTGAAAAAAATGCTTTATTTGTGAAATTTGTGATGCTATTGCTTTATTTGTAACCATTATAAGCTGCAAT
AAACAAGTTGGGGTGGGCGAAGAACTCCAGCATGAGATCCCCGCGCTGGAGGATCATCCAGCCGGCGTCC
CGGAAAACGATTCCGAAGCCCAACCTTTCATAGAAGGCGGCGGTGGAATCGAAATCTCGTGATGGCAGGT
TGGGCGTCGCTTGGTCGGTCATTTCGAACCCCAGAGTCCCGCTCAGAAGAACTCGTCAAGAAGGCGATAG
AAGGCGATGCGCTGCGAATCGGGAGCGGCGATACCGTAAAGCACGAGGAAGCGGTCAGCCCATTCGCCGC
CAAGCTCTTCAGCAATATCACGGGTAGCCAACGCTATGTCCTGATAGCGGTCCGCCACACCCAGCCGGCC
ACAGTCGATGAATCCAGAAAAGCGGCCATTTTCCACCATGATATTCGGCAAGCAGGCATCGCCATGGGTC
ACGACGAGATCCTCGCCGTCGGGCATGCGCGCCTTGAGCCTGGCGAACAGTTCGGCTGGCGCGAGCCCCT
GATGCTCTTCGTCCAGATCATCCTGATCGACAAGACCGGCTTCCATCCGAGTACGTGCTCGCTCGATGCG
ATGTTTCGCTTGGTGGTCGAATGGGCAGGTAGCCGGATCAAGCGTATGCAGCCGCCGCATTGCATCAGCC
ATGATGGATACTTTCTCGGCAGGAGCAAGGTGAGATGACAGGAGATCCTGCCCCGGCACTTCGCCCAATA
GCAGCCAGTCCCTTCCCGCTTCAGTGACAACGTCGAGCACAGCTGCGCAAGGAACGCCCGTCGTGGCCAG
CCACGATAGCCGCGCTGCCTCGTCCTGCAGTTCATTCAGGGCACCGGACAGGTCGGTCTTGACAAAAAGA
ACCGGGCGCCCCTGCGCTGACAGCCGGAACACGGCGGCATCAGAGCAGCCGATTGTCTGTTGTGCCCAGT
CATAGCCGAATAGCCTCTCCACCCAAGCGGCCGGAGAACCTGCGTGCAATCCATCTTGTTCAATCATGCG
AAACGATCCTCATCCTGTCTCTTGATCAGATCCGAAAATGGATATACAAGCTCCCGGGAGCTTTTTGCAA
AAGCCTAGGCCTCCAAAAAAGCCTCCTCACTACTTCTGGAATAGCTCAGAGGCAGAGGCGGCCTCGGCCT
CTGCATAAATAAAAAAAATTAGTCAGCCATGGGGCGGAGAAT
